>Addgene plasmid #89115 | p5M-PR-B-1-688 | addgene full sequence | sequence record 175727 | Addgene NGS Result
GACATTGATTATTGACTAGTTATTAATAGTAATCAATTACGGGGTCATTAGTTCATAGCCCATATATGGA
GTTCCGCGTTACATAACTTACGGTAAATGGCCCGCCTGGCTGACCGCCCAACGACCCCCGCCCATTGACG
TCAATAATGACGTATGTTCCCATAGTAACGCCAATAGGGACTTTCCATTGACGTCAATGGGTGGAGTATT
TACGGTAAACTGCCCACTTGGCAGTACATCAAGTGTATCATATGCCAAGTCCGCCCCCTATTGACGTCAA
TGACGGTAAATGGCCCGCCTGGCATTATGCCCAGTACATGACCTTACGGGACTTTCCTACTTGGCAGTAC
ATCTACGTATTAGTCATCGCTATTACCATGGTGATGCGGTTTTGGCAGTACACCAATGGGCGTGGATAGC
GGTTTGACTCACGGGGATTTCCAAGTCTCCACCCCATTGACGTCAATGGGAGTTTGTTTTGGCACCAAAA
TCAACGGGACTTTCCAAAATGTCGTAATAACCCCGCCCCGTTGACGCAAATGGGCGGTAGGCGTGTACGG
TGGGAGGTCTATATAAGCAGAGCTCGTTTAGTGAACCGTCAGAATTCCACCATGACTGAGCTGAAGGCAA
AGGGTCCCCGGGCTCCCCACGTGGCGGGCGGCCCGCCCTCCCCCGAGGTCGGATCCCCACTGCTGTGTCG
CCCAGCCGCAGGTCCGTTCCCGGGGAGCCAGACCTCGGACACCTTGCCTGAAGTTTCGGCCATACCTATC
TCCCTGGACGGGCTACTCTTCCCTCGGCCCTGCCAGGGACAGGACCCCTCCGACGAAAAGACGCAGGACC
AGCAGTCGCTGTCGGACGTGGAGGGCGCATATTCCAGAGCTGAAGCTACAAGGGGTGCTGGAGGCAGCAG
TTCTAGTCCCCCAGAAAAGGACAGCGGACTGCTGGACAGTGTCTTGGACACTCTGTTGGCGCCCTCAGGT
CCCGGGCAGAGCCAACCCAGCCCTCCCGCCTGCGAGGTCACCAGCTCTTGGTGCCTGTTTGGCCCCGAAC
TTCCCGAAGATCCACCGGCTGCCCCCGCCACCCAGCGGGTGTTGTCCCCGCTCATGAGCCGGTCCGGGTG
CAAGGTTGGAGACAGCTCCGGGACGGCAGCTGCCCATAAAGTGCTGCCCCGGGGCCTGTCACCAGCCCGG
CAGCTGCTGCTCCCGGCCTCTGAGAGCCCTCACTGGTCCGGGGCCCCAGTGAAGCCGTCTCCGCAGGCCG
CTGCGGTGGAGGTTGAGGAGGAGGATGGCTCTGAGTCCGAGGAGTCTGCGGGTCCGCTTCTGAAGGGCAA
ACCTCGGGCTCTGGGTGGCGCGGCGGCTGGAGGAGGAGCCGCGGCTGTCCCGCCGGGGGCGGCAGCAGGA
GGCGTCGCCCTGGTCCCCAAGGAAGATTCCCGCTTCTCAGCGCCCAGGGTCGCCCTGGTGGAGCAGGACG
CGCCGATGGCGCCCGGGCGCTCCCCGCTGGCCACCACGGTGATGGATTTCATCCACGTGCCTATCCTGCC
TCTCAATCACGCCTTATTGGCAGCCCGCACTCGGCAGCTGCTGGAAGACGAAAGTTACGACGGCGGGGCC
GGGGCTGCCAGCGCCTTTGCCCCGCCGCGGAGTTCACCCTGTGCCTCGTCCACCCCGGTCGCTGTAGGCG
ACTTCCCCGACTGCGCGTACCCGCCCGACGCCGAGCCCAAGGACGACGCGTACCCTCTCTATAGCGACTT
CCAGCCGCCCGCTCTAAAGATAAAGGAGGAGGAGGAAGGTGCGGAGGCCTCCGCGCGCTCCCCGCGTTCC
TACCTTGTGGCCGGTGCCAACCCCGCAGCCTTCCCGGATTTCCCGTTGGGGCCACCGCCCCCGCTGCCGC
CGCGAGCGACCCCATCCAGACCCGGGGAAGCGGCGGTGACGGCCGCACCCGCCAGTGCCTCAGTCTCGTC
TGCGTCCTCCTCGGGGTCGACCCTGGAGTGCATCCTGTACAAAGCGGAGGGCGCGCCGCCCCAGCAGGGC
CCGTTCGCGCCGCCGCCCTGCAAGGCGCCGGGCGCGAGCGGCTGCCTGCTCCCGCGGGACGGCCTGCCCT
CCACCTCCGCCTCTGCCGCCGCCGCCGGGGCGGCCCCCGCGCTCTACCCTGCACTCGGCCTCAACGGGCT
CCCGCAGCTCGGCTACCAGGCCGCCGTGCTCAAGGAGGGCCTGCCGCAGGTCTACCCGCCCTATCTCAAC
TACCTGAGGCCGGATTCAGAAGCCAGCCAGAGCCCACAATACAGCTTCGAGTCATTACCTCAGAAGATTT
GTTTAATCTGTGGGGATGAAGCATCAGGCTGTCATTATGGTGTCCTTACCTGTGGGAGCTGTAAGGTCTT
CTTTAAGAGGGCAATGGAAGGGCAGCACAACTACTTATGTGCTGGAAGAAATGACTGCATCGTTGATAAA
ATCCGCAGAAAAAACTGCCCAGCATGTCGCCTTAGAAAGTGCTGTCAGGCTGGCATGGTCCTTGGAGGTC
GAAAATTTAAAAAGTTCAATAAAGTCAGAGTTGTGAGAGCACTGGATGCTGTTGCTCTCCCACAGCCATT
GGGCGTTCCAAATGAAAGCCAAGCCCTAAGCCAGAGATTCACTTTTTCACCAGGTCAAGACATACAGTTG
ATTCCACCACTGATCGATCTGGTACCACGCGTATCGATAAGCTGATCCCGGGTGGCATCCCTGTGACCCC
TCCCCAGTGCCTCTCCTGGCCCTGGAAGTTGCCACTCCAGTGCCCACCAGCCTTGTCCTAATAAAATTAA
GTTGCATCATTTTGTCTGACTAGGTGTCCTTCTATAATATTATGGGGTGGAGGGGGGTGGTATGGAGCAA
GGGGCAAGTTGGGAAGACAACCTGTAGGGCCTGCGGGGTCTATTGGGAACCAAGCTGGAGTGCAGTGGCA
CAATCTTGGCTCACTGCAATCTCCGCCTCCTGGGTTCAAGCGATTCTCCTGCCTCAGCCTCCCGAGTTGT
TGGGATTCCAGGCATGCATGACCAGGCTCAGCTAATTTTTGTTTTTTTGGTAGAGACGGGGTTTCACCAT
ATTGGCCAGGCTGGTCTCCAACTCCTAATCTCAGGTGATCTACCCACCTTGGCCTCCCAAATTGCTGGGA
TTACAGGCGTGAACCACTGCTCCCTTCCCTGTCCTTCTGATTTTAAAATAACTATACCAGCAGGAGGACG
TCCAGACACAGCATAGGCTACCTGGCCATGCCCAACCGGTGGGACATTTGAGTTGCTTGCTTGGCACTGT
CCTCTCATGCGTTGGGTCCACTCAGTAGATGCCTGTTGAATTGGGTACGCGGCCAGCTTGGCTGTGGAAT
GTGTGTCAGTTAGGGTGTGGAAAGTCCCCAGGCTCCCCAGCAGGCAGAAGTATGCAAAGCATGCATCTCA
ATTAGTCAGCAACCAGGTGTGGAAAGTCCCCAGGCTCCCCAGCAGGCAGAAGTATGCAAAGCATGCATCT
CAATTAGTCAGCAACCATAGTCCCGCCCCTAACTCCGCCCATCCCGCCCCTAACTCCGCCCAGTTCCGCC
CATTCTCCGCCCCATGGCTGACTAATTTTTTTTATTTATGCAGAGGCCGAGGCCGCCTCGGCCTCTGAGC
TATTCCAGAAGTAGTGAGGAGGCTTTTTTGGAGGCCTAGGCTTTTGCAAAAAGCTCCTCGAGGAACTGAA
AAACCAGAAAGTTAATTCCCTATAGTGAGTCGTATTAAATTCGTAATCATGTCATAGCTGTTTCCTGTGT
GAAATTGTTATCCGCTCACAATTCCACACAACATACGAGCCGGAAGCATAAAGTGTAAAGCCTGGGGTGC
CTAATGAGTGAGCTAACTCACATTAATTGCGTTGCGCTCACTGCCCGCTTTCCAGTCGGGAAACCTGTCG
TGCCAGCTGCATTAATGAATCGGCCAACGCGCGGGGAGAGGCGGTTTGCGTATTGGGCGCTCTTCCGCTT
CCTCGCTCACTGACTCGCTGCGCTCGGTCGTTCGGCTGCGGCGAGCGGTATCAGCTCACTCAAAGGCGGT
AATACGGTTATCCACAGAATCAGGGGATAACGCAGGAAAGAACATGTGAGCAAAAGGCCAGCAAAAGGCC
AGGAACCGTAAAAAGGCCGCGTTGCTGGCGTTTTTCCATAGGCTCCGCCCCCCTGACGAGCATCACAAAA
ATCGACGCTCAAGTCAGAGGTGGCGAAACCCGACAGGACTATAAAGATACCAGGCGTTTCCCCCTGGAAG
CTCCCTCGTGCGCTCTCCTGTTCCGACCCTGCCGCTTACCGGATACCTGTCCGCCTTTCTCCCTTCGGGA
AGCGTGGCGCTTTCTCATAGCTCACGCTGTAGGTATCTCAGTTCGGTGTAGGTCGTTCGCTCCAAGCTGG
GCTGTGTGCACGAACCCCCCGTTCAGCCCGACCGCTGCGCCTTATCCGGTAACTATCGTCTTGAGTCCAA
CCCGGTAAGACACGACTTATCGCCACTGGCAGCAGCCACTGGTAACAGGATTAGCAGAGCGAGGTATGTA
GGCGGTGCTACAGAGTTCTTGAAGTGGTGGCCTAACTACGGCTACACTAGAAGAACAGTATTTGGTATCT
GCGCTCTGCTGAAGCCAGTTACCTTCGGAAAAAGAGTTGGTAGCTCTTGATCCGGCAAACAAACCACCGC
TGGTAGCGGTGGTTTTTTTGTTTGCAAGCAGCAGATTACGCGCAGAAAAAAAGGATCTCAAGAAGATCCT
TTGATCTTTTCTACGGGGTCTGACGCTCAGTGGAACGAAAACTCACGTTAAGGGATTTTGGTCATGAGAT
TATCAAAAAGGATCTTCACCTAGATCCTTTTAAATTAAAAATGAAGTTTTAAATCAATCTAAAGTATATA
TGAGTAAACTTGGTCTGACAGTTACCAATGCTTAATCAGTGAGGCACCTATCTCAGCGATCTGTCTATTT
CGTTCATCCATAGTTGCCTGACTCCCCGTCGTGTAGATAACTACGATACGGGAGGGCTTACCATCTGGCC
CCAGTGCTGCAATGATACCGCGAGACCCACGCTCACCGGCTCCAGATTTATCAGCAATAAACCAGCCAGC
CGGAAGGGCCGAGCGCAGAAGTGGTCCTGCAACTTTATCCGCCTCCATCCAGTCTATTAATTGTTGCCGG
GAAGCTAGAGTAAGTAGTTCGCCAGTTAATAGTTTGCGCAACGTTGTTGCCATTGCTACAGGCATCGTGG
TGTCACGCTCGTCGTTTGGTATGGCTTCATTCAGCTCCGGTTCCCAACGATCAAGGCGAGTTACATGATC
CCCCATGTTGTGCAAAAAAGCGGTTAGCTCCTTCGGTCCTCCGATCGTTGTCAGAAGTAAGTTGGCCGCA
GTGTTATCACTCATGGTTATGGCAGCACTGCATAATTCTCTTACTGTCATGCCATCCGTAAGATGCTTTT
CTGTGACTGGTGAGTACTCAACCAAGTCATTCTGAGAATAGTGTATGCGGCGACCGAGTTGCTCTTGCCC
GGCGTCAATACGGGATAATACCGCGCCACATAGCAGAACTTTAAAAGTGCTCATCATTGGAAAACGTTCT
TCGGGGCGAAAACTCTCAAGGATCTTACCGCTGTTGAGATCCAGTTCGATGTAACCCACTCGTGCACCCA
ACTGATCTTCAGCATCTTTTACTTTCACCAGCGTTTCTGGGTGAGCAAAAACAGGAAGGCAAAATGCCGC
AAAAAAGGGAATAAGGGCGACACGGAAATGTTGAATACTCATACTCTTCCTTTTTCAATATTATTGAAGC
ATTTATCAGGGTTATTGTCTCATGAGCGGATACATATTTGAATGTATTTAGAAAAATAAACAAATAGGGG
TTCCGCGCACATTTCCCCGAAAAGTGCCACCTG
[124 nt withheld, positions 5914-6037]
C
[91 nt withheld, positions 6039-6129]
A
[49 nt withheld, positions 6131-6179]
CCTTTGACGTTGGAGTCCACGTTCTTT
[37 nt withheld, positions 6207-6243]
ACCCTATCTCGGTCTATTCTTTTGATTTATAAGGGATTTTGCCGATTTCGGCCTATTGGTTAAAAAATGA
GCTGATTTAACAAAAATTTAACGCGAATTTTAACAAAATATTAACGCTTACAATTTCCATTCGCCATTCA
GGCTGCGCAACTGTTGGGAAGGGCGATCGGTGCGGGCCTCTTCGCTATTACGCCAGCTGGCGAAAGGGGG
ATGTGCTGCAAGGCGATTAAGTTGGGTAACGCCAGGGTTTTCCCAGTCACGACGTTGTAAAACGACGGCC
AGTGCCAAGCTGATCTATACATTGAATCAATATTGGCAATTAGCCATATTAGTCATTGGTTATATAGCAT
AAATCAATATTGGCTATTGGCCATTGCATACGTTGTATCTATATCATAATATGTACATTTATATTGGCTC
ATGTCCAATATGACCGCCATGTT
Features (pLannotate 1.2.2; 15 found; start..end, strand, type, name):
      1..380     +  enhancer       CMV enhancer: human cytomegalovirus immediate early enhancer
    382..581     +  promoter       CMV promoter: human cytomegalovirus (CMV) immediate early promoter
    612..2681    +  CDS            PGR (fragment): PRGR_HUMAN - Also known as NR3C3. Experimental evidence at protein level: Swiss-Prot protein existence level 1. [Isoform 4]: Increases mitochondrial membrane potential and cellular respiration upon stimulation by progesterone. From Homo sapiens (Human).
   2710..3332    +  polyA_signal   hGH poly(A) signal: human growth hormone polyadenylation signal
   3361..3690    +  promoter       SV40 promoter: SV40 enhancer and early promoter
   3729..3747    -  promoter       T7 promoter: promoter for bacteriophage T7 RNA polymerase
   3785..3801    -  protein_bind   lac operator: The lac repressor binds to the lac operator to inhibit transcription in E. coli. This inhibition can be relieved by adding lactose or isopropyl-β-D-thiogalactopyranoside (IPTG). lac repressor encoded by lacI
   3809..3839    -  promoter       lac promoter: promoter for the E. coli lac operon
   3854..3875    -  protein_bind   CAP binding site: CAP binding activates transcription in the presence of cAMP. E. coli catabolite activator protein
   3888..3980    -  CDS            lacI (fragment): lac repressor; lacI; The lac repressor binds to the lac operator to inhibit transcription in E. coli. This inhibition can be relieved by adding lactose or isopropyl-β-D-thiogalactopyranoside (IPTG).
   4163..4751    -  rep_origin     ori: high-copy-number ColE1/pMB1/pBR322/pUC origin of replication
   4922..5782    -  CDS            AmpR: β-lactamase; bla; confers resistance to ampicillin, carbenicillin, and related antibiotics
   5783..5887    -  promoter       AmpR promoter: bla
   5914..6342    +  rep_origin     f1 ori (sequence partly withheld): f1 bacteriophage origin of replication; arrow indicates direction of (+) strand synthesis
   6373..6527    -  CDS            lacZα (fragment): LacZα fragment of β-galactosidase; lacZ fragment
