[The description below was written by a language model from this plasmid's Addgene catalogue record and pLannotate feature annotations shown in this document.]
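Description:
p5M-PR-B-1-688 is a mammalian expression plasmid built on pCMV5, in a modified form ("p5M") in which five polylinker restriction sites (HindIII, PstI, SalI, BamHI and XbaI) have been removed. It is propagated in E. coli as a high-copy plasmid through a ColE1/pUC-type origin and selected with ampicillin via the β-lactamase gene and its native promoter. An f1 phage origin is also present, which in principle allows single-stranded DNA production. The annotation also picks up backbone remnants of bacterial cloning vectors, namely lacZα and lacI fragments, a lac promoter/operator with CAP site, and a T7 promoter. None of these contribute to expression of the insert in mammalian cells.

The payload is a truncated human progesterone receptor B isoform (PGR, also known as NR3C3) covering amino acid residues 1–688. This corresponds to the N-terminal region plus the DNA-binding domain and lacks the C-terminal portion of the receptor. The fragment was cloned as an EcoRI–EcoRI insert, and both sites are retained. It is transcribed from the human cytomegalovirus immediate early enhancer and promoter and terminated by the human growth hormone polyadenylation signal. The annotated coding fragment of roughly 2.07 kb is consistent with the stated residue range. No epitope tag or reporter is recorded. An SV40 enhancer/early promoter region lies downstream of the expression cassette and is not annotated as driving any mammalian selection marker, so the plasmid appears suited to transient transfection. The record describes its use simply as mammalian expression of this receptor fragment. The associated publication concerns steroid receptor transcriptional activity and coregulator interaction, but the record does not state the fragment's specific experimental role.
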