Addgene plasmid #89115: p5M-PR-B-1-688
Purpose: mammalian expression of human progesterone receptor amino acid residues 1-688 in pCMV5 with 5 restriction sites deleted in polylinker
Depositing lab: Elizabeth Wilson. Depositing organization: University of North Carolina at Chapel Hill. Publication: Gain in transcriptional activity by primate-specific coevolution of melanoma antigen-A11 and its interaction site in androgen receptor. Liu Q, Su S, Blackwelder AJ, Minges JT, Wilson EM. J Biol Chem. 2011 Aug 26;286(34):29951-63. doi: 10.1074/jbc.M111.244715. Epub 2011 Jul 5. PubMed 21730049.
Backbone
  Vector backbone: pCMV5
  Vector type: Mammalian Expression
Growth in bacteria
  Bacterial resistance: Ampicillin, 100 μg/mL
  Growth temperature: 37°C
  Growth strain: DH5alpha
  Copy number: High Copy
Gene/Insert
  Gene/Insert name: human progesterone receptor-B N-term+DNA binding domain
  Species: H. sapiens (human)
  Mutation: 5 restriction sites deleted in polylinker, contains aa 1-688
  Entrez Gene: PGR (a.k.a. NR3C3, PR)
  Promoter: CMV
  Cloning method: Restriction Enzyme; 5′ cloning site EcoRI (not destroyed); 3′ cloning site EcoRI (not destroyed)
  Sequencing primers: 5′ CMV-F
Terms and licenses: Academic/Nonprofit Terms; Industry Terms: Not Available to Industry
Depositor comments: The 5 restriction sites deleted from the pCMV5 polylinker are HindIII, PstI, SalI, BamHI, and XbaI.
How to cite: p5M-PR-B-1-688 was a gift from Elizabeth Wilson (Addgene plasmid # 89115 ; http://n2t.net/addgene:89115 ; RRID:Addgene_89115)
